Addgene plasmid #145159: pcDNA3-sACE2v4-Fc(IgA1)
Purpose: Mammalian expression plasmid for soluble ACE2-Fc fusion (IgA1) high affinity variant 4
Depositing lab: Erik Procko. Depositing organization: University of Illinois at Urbana-Champaign. Publication: Engineering human ACE2 to optimize binding to the spike protein of SARS coronavirus 2. Chan KK, Dorosky D, Sharma P, Abbasi SA, Dye JM, Kranz DM, Herbert AS, Procko E. Science. 2020 Sep 4;369(6508):1261-1265. doi: 10.1126/science.abc0870. Epub 2020 Aug 4. PubMed 32753553.
Backbone
  Vector backbone: pcDNA3.1(+)
  Backbone manufacturer: Invitrogen
  Backbone size w/o insert (bp): 5332
  Total vector size (bp): 7912
  Vector type: Mammalian Expression
  Selectable markers: Neomycin (select with G418)
Growth in bacteria
  Bacterial resistance: Ampicillin, 100 μg/mL
  Growth temperature: 37°C
  Growth strain: DH5alpha
  Copy number: High Copy
Gene/Insert
  Gene/Insert name: Angiotensin-converting enzyme 2 (alt names: ACE2; peptidyl-dipeptidase A)
  Species: H. sapiens (human)
  Insert size (bp): 2580
  Mutation: Extracellular, soluble protease domain (a.a. M1-D615) with mutations H34A, L79T, N330Y, A386L
  GenBank ID: NM_021804.1
  Entrez Gene: ACE2 (a.k.a. ACEH)
  Promoter: CMV
  Tag / fusion protein: Fc region of human IgA1 (C terminal on insert)
  Cloning method: Restriction Enzyme; 5′ cloning site NheI (not destroyed); 3′ cloning site XhoI (not destroyed)
  Sequencing primers: 5′ CMV-fwd; 3′ BGH-rev
Terms and licenses: Academic/Nonprofit Terms; Industry Terms: Not Available to Industry
Depositor comments: Please visit https://www.biorxiv.org/content/10.1101/2020.03.16.994236v1 for BioRxiv preprint.
How to cite: pcDNA3-sACE2v4-Fc(IgA1) was a gift from Erik Procko (Addgene plasmid # 145159 ; http://n2t.net/addgene:145159 ; RRID:Addgene_145159)
