[The description below was written by a language model from this plasmid's Addgene catalogue record and pLannotate feature annotations shown in this document.]
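Description:
pcDNA3-sACE2v4-Fc(IgA1) is a mammalian expression plasmid built on the Invitrogen pcDNA3.1(+) backbone, about 7.9 kb in total. It encodes a secreted, engineered form of human angiotensin-converting enzyme 2 fused to an antibody Fc region. In E. coli it is maintained at high copy through a ColE1/pUC-type origin and selected with ampicillin via the β-lactamase gene. An f1 origin is also present. For mammalian cells, an SV40 early promoter drives the neomycin phosphotransferase gene, followed by an SV40 polyadenylation signal, which allows G418 selection of stable transfectants. The annotation software also flags short fragments (ble, lacI, bom, and a truncated HIV-1 LTR match next to the CMV promoter). These are most likely backbone remnants or incidental sequence similarities rather than functional parts.

The expression cassette uses the CMV immediate-early enhancer and promoter, with a T7 promoter just upstream of the insert and the bovine growth hormone polyadenylation signal downstream. The insert was cloned between NheI and XhoI. It comprises the extracellular, soluble protease domain of human ACE2 (residues M1 to D615), which starts at the native initiator methionine. This domain carries four substitutions, H34A, L79T, N330Y and A386L, that define "variant 4". It is joined at its C terminus to the Fc region of human IgA1, and the feature table shows the ACE2 and IGHA1 coding segments in tandem on the same strand.

According to the record, v4 is a high-affinity variant from work engineering ACE2 for improved binding to the SARS-CoV-2 spike protein. The plasmid therefore serves to produce a soluble ACE2-Fc decoy receptor in cultured mammalian cells, for example for binding studies. The record does not give specific downstream applications.
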