Features (pLannotate 1.2.2; 21 found; start..end, strand, type, name):
     38..262     +  polyA_signal   bGH poly(A) signal: bovine growth hormone polyadenylation signal
    266..287     +  promoter       SV40 promoter (fragment): SV40 enhancer and early promoter
    308..736     +  rep_origin     f1 ori (sequence partly withheld): f1 bacteriophage origin of replication; arrow indicates direction of (+) strand synthesis
    750..1079    +  promoter       SV40 promoter: SV40 enhancer and early promoter
   1146..1937    +  CDS            neo: KKA2_KLEPN - Also known as kan, nptII. Experimental evidence at protein level: Swiss-Prot protein existence level 1. Resistance to kanamycin, neomycin, paromomycin, ribostamycin, butirosin and gentamicin B. From Klebsiella pneumoniae.
   1961..2119    +  CDS            ble (fragment): BLE_KLEPN - Experimental evidence at protein level: Swiss-Prot protein existence level 1. Binding protein with a strong affinity to the bleomycin family of antibiotics. Binds to CL990; an antimitotic-antibiotic compound. From Klebsiella pneumoniae.
   2114..2235    +  polyA_signal   SV40 poly(A) signal: SV40 polyadenylation signal
   2308..2324    -  protein_bind   lac operator: The lac repressor binds to the lac operator to inhibit transcription in E. coli. This inhibition can be relieved by adding lactose or isopropyl-β-D-thiogalactopyranoside (IPTG). lac repressor encoded by lacI
   2332..2362    -  promoter       lac promoter: promoter for the E. coli lac operon
   2377..2398    -  protein_bind   CAP binding site: CAP binding activates transcription in the presence of cAMP. E. coli catabolite activator protein
   2411..2503    -  CDS            lacI (fragment): lac repressor; lacI; The lac repressor binds to the lac operator to inhibit transcription in E. coli. This inhibition can be relieved by adding lactose or isopropyl-β-D-thiogalactopyranoside (IPTG).
   2686..3274    -  rep_origin     ori: high-copy-number ColE1/pMB1/pBR322/pUC origin of replication
   3445..4305    -  CDS            AmpR: β-lactamase; bla; confers resistance to ampicillin, carbenicillin, and related antibiotics
   4306..4410    -  promoter       AmpR promoter: bla
   4469..4521    -  misc_feature   bom (fragment): basis of mobility region from pBR322
   4676..5055    +  enhancer       CMV enhancer: human cytomegalovirus immediate early enhancer
   5056..5259    +  promoter       CMV promoter: human cytomegalovirus (CMV) immediate early promoter
   5255..5288    +  LTR            5' LTR (truncated) (fragment): truncated 5' long terminal repeat (LTR) from HIV-1
   5304..5322    +  promoter       T7 promoter: promoter for bacteriophage T7 RNA polymerase
   5348..7198    +  CDS            ACE2 (fragment): ACE2_HUMAN - Experimental evidence at protein level: Swiss-Prot protein existence level 1. [Isoform 2]: (Microbial infection) Non-functional as a receptor for human coronavirus SARS-CoV-2. From Homo sapiens (Human).
   7211..7903    +  CDS            IGHA1 (fragment): IGHA1_HUMAN - Experimental evidence at protein level: Swiss-Prot protein existence level 1. Constant region of immunoglobulin heavy chains. Immunoglobulins, also known as antibodies, are membrane-bound or secreted glycoproteins produced by B lymphocytes. In the recognition phase of humoral immunity, the membrane-bound immunoglobulins serve as receptors which, upon binding of a specific antigen, trigger the clonal expansion and differentiation of B lymphocytes into immunoglobulins- secreting plasma cells. Secreted immunoglobulins mediate the effector phase of humoral immunity, which results in
>Addgene plasmid #145159 | pcDNA3-sACE2v4-Fc(IgA1) | addgene full sequence | sequence record 292604 | Addgene NGS Result
TCTAGAGGGCCCGTTTAAACCCGCTGATCAGCCTCGACTGTGCCTTCTAGTTGCCAGCCATCTGTTGTTT
GCCCCTCCCCCGTGCCTTCCTTGACCCTGGAAGGTGCCACTCCCACTGTCCTTTCCTAATAAAATGAGGA
AATTGCATCGCATTGTCTGAGTAGGTGTCATTCTATTCTGGGGGGTGGGGTGGGGCAGGACAGCAAGGGG
GAGGATTGGGAAGACAATAGCAGGCATGCTGGGGATGCGGTGGGCTCTATGGCTTCTGAGGCGGAAAGAA
CCAGCTGGGGCTCTAGGGGGTATCCCC
[124 nt withheld, positions 308-431]
C
[91 nt withheld, positions 433-523]
A
[49 nt withheld, positions 525-573]
CCTTTGACGTTGGAGTCCACGTTCTTT
[37 nt withheld, positions 601-637]
ACCCTATCTCGGTCTATTCTTTTGATTTATAAGGGATTTTGCCGATTTCGGCCTATTGGTTAAAAAATGA
GCTGATTTAACAAAAATTTAACGCGAATTAATTCTGTGGAATGTGTGTCAGTTAGGGTGTGGAAAGTCCC
CAGGCTCCCCAGCAGGCAGAAGTATGCAAAGCATGCATCTCAATTAGTCAGCAACCAGGTGTGGAAAGTC
CCCAGGCTCCCCAGCAGGCAGAAGTATGCAAAGCATGCATCTCAATTAGTCAGCAACCATAGTCCCGCCC
CTAACTCCGCCCATCCCGCCCCTAACTCCGCCCAGTTCCGCCCATTCTCCGCCCCATGGCTGACTAATTT
TTTTTATTTATGCAGAGGCCGAGGCCGCCTCTGCCTCTGAGCTATTCCAGAAGTAGTGAGGAGGCTTTTT
TGGAGGCCTAGGCTTTTGCAAAAAGCTCCCGGGAGCTTGTATATCCATTTTCGGATCTGATCAAGAGACA
GGATGAGGATCGTTTCGCATGATTGAACAAGATGGATTGCACGCAGGTTCTCCGGCCGCTTGGGTGGAGA
GGCTATTCGGCTATGACTGGGCACAACAGACAATCGGCTGCTCTGATGCCGCCGTGTTCCGGCTGTCAGC
GCAGGGGCGCCCGGTTCTTTTTGTCAAGACCGACCTGTCCGGTGCCCTGAATGAACTGCAGGACGAGGCA
GCGCGGCTATCGTGGCTGGCCACGACGGGCGTTCCTTGCGCAGCTGTGCTCGACGTTGTCACTGAAGCGG
GAAGGGACTGGCTGCTATTGGGCGAAGTGCCGGGGCAGGATCTCCTGTCATCTCACCTTGCTCCTGCCGA
GAAAGTATCCATCATGGCTGATGCAATGCGGCGGCTGCATACGCTTGATCCGGCTACCTGCCCATTCGAC
CACCAAGCGAAACATCGCATCGAGCGAGCACGTACTCGGATGGAAGCCGGTCTTGTCGATCAGGATGATC
TGGACGAAGAGCATCAGGGGCTCGCGCCAGCCGAACTGTTCGCCAGGCTCAAGGCGCGCATGCCCGACGG
CGAGGATCTCGTCGTGACCCATGGCGATGCCTGCTTGCCGAATATCATGGTGGAAAATGGCCGCTTTTCT
GGATTCATCGACTGTGGCCGGCTGGGTGTGGCGGACCGCTATCAGGACATAGCGTTGGCTACCCGTGATA
TTGCTGAAGAGCTTGGCGGCGAATGGGCTGACCGCTTCCTCGTGCTTTACGGTATCGCCGCTCCCGATTC
GCAGCGCATCGCCTTCTATCGCCTTCTTGACGAGTTCTTCTGAGCGGGACTCTGGGGTTCGAAATGACCG
ACCAAGCGACGCCCAACCTGCCATCACGAGATTTCGATTCCACCGCCGCCTTCTATGAAAGGTTGGGCTT
CGGAATCGTTTTCCGGGACGCCGGCTGGATGATCCTCCAGCGCGGGGATCTCATGCTGGAGTTCTTCGCC
CACCCCAACTTGTTTATTGCAGCTTATAATGGTTACAAATAAAGCAATAGCATCACAAATTTCACAAATA
AAGCATTTTTTTCACTGCATTCTAGTTGTGGTTTGTCCAAACTCATCAATGTATCTTATCATGTCTGTAT
ACCGTCGACCTCTAGCTAGAGCTTGGCGTAATCATGGTCATAGCTGTTTCCTGTGTGAAATTGTTATCCG
CTCACAATTCCACACAACATACGAGCCGGAAGCATAAAGTGTAAAGCCTGGGGTGCCTAATGAGTGAGCT
AACTCACATTAATTGCGTTGCGCTCACTGCCCGCTTTCCAGTCGGGAAACCTGTCGTGCCAGCTGCATTA
ATGAATCGGCCAACGCGCGGGGAGAGGCGGTTTGCGTATTGGGCGCTCTTCCGCTTCCTCGCTCACTGAC
TCGCTGCGCTCGGTCGTTCGGCTGCGGCGAGCGGTATCAGCTCACTCAAAGGCGGTAATACGGTTATCCA
CAGAATCAGGGGATAACGCAGGAAAGAACATGTGAGCAAAAGGCCAGCAAAAGGCCAGGAACCGTAAAAA
GGCCGCGTTGCTGGCGTTTTTCCATAGGCTCCGCCCCCCTGACGAGCATCACAAAAATCGACGCTCAAGT
CAGAGGTGGCGAAACCCGACAGGACTATAAAGATACCAGGCGTTTCCCCCTGGAAGCTCCCTCGTGCGCT
CTCCTGTTCCGACCCTGCCGCTTACCGGATACCTGTCCGCCTTTCTCCCTTCGGGAAGCGTGGCGCTTTC
TCATAGCTCACGCTGTAGGTATCTCAGTTCGGTGTAGGTCGTTCGCTCCAAGCTGGGCTGTGTGCACGAA
CCCCCCGTTCAGCCCGACCGCTGCGCCTTATCCGGTAACTATCGTCTTGAGTCCAACCCGGTAAGACACG
ACTTATCGCCACTGGCAGCAGCCACTGGTAACAGGATTAGCAGAGCGAGGTATGTAGGCGGTGCTACAGA
GTTCTTGAAGTGGTGGCCTAACTACGGCTACACTAGAAGAACAGTATTTGGTATCTGCGCTCTGCTGAAG
CCAGTTACCTTCGGAAAAAGAGTTGGTAGCTCTTGATCCGGCAAACAAACCACCGCTGGTAGCGGTGGTT
TTTTTGTTTGCAAGCAGCAGATTACGCGCAGAAAAAAAGGATCTCAAGAAGATCCTTTGATCTTTTCTAC
GGGGTCTGACGCTCAGTGGAACGAAAACTCACGTTAAGGGATTTTGGTCATGAGATTATCAAAAAGGATC
TTCACCTAGATCCTTTTAAATTAAAAATGAAGTTTTAAATCAATCTAAAGTATATATGAGTAAACTTGGT
CTGACAGTTACCAATGCTTAATCAGTGAGGCACCTATCTCAGCGATCTGTCTATTTCGTTCATCCATAGT
TGCCTGACTCCCCGTCGTGTAGATAACTACGATACGGGAGGGCTTACCATCTGGCCCCAGTGCTGCAATG
ATACCGCGAGACCCACGCTCACCGGCTCCAGATTTATCAGCAATAAACCAGCCAGCCGGAAGGGCCGAGC
GCAGAAGTGGTCCTGCAACTTTATCCGCCTCCATCCAGTCTATTAATTGTTGCCGGGAAGCTAGAGTAAG
TAGTTCGCCAGTTAATAGTTTGCGCAACGTTGTTGCCATTGCTACAGGCATCGTGGTGTCACGCTCGTCG
TTTGGTATGGCTTCATTCAGCTCCGGTTCCCAACGATCAAGGCGAGTTACATGATCCCCCATGTTGTGCA
AAAAAGCGGTTAGCTCCTTCGGTCCTCCGATCGTTGTCAGAAGTAAGTTGGCCGCAGTGTTATCACTCAT
GGTTATGGCAGCACTGCATAATTCTCTTACTGTCATGCCATCCGTAAGATGCTTTTCTGTGACTGGTGAG
TACTCAACCAAGTCATTCTGAGAATAGTGTATGCGGCGACCGAGTTGCTCTTGCCCGGCGTCAATACGGG
ATAATACCGCGCCACATAGCAGAACTTTAAAAGTGCTCATCATTGGAAAACGTTCTTCGGGGCGAAAACT
CTCAAGGATCTTACCGCTGTTGAGATCCAGTTCGATGTAACCCACTCGTGCACCCAACTGATCTTCAGCA
TCTTTTACTTTCACCAGCGTTTCTGGGTGAGCAAAAACAGGAAGGCAAAATGCCGCAAAAAAGGGAATAA
GGGCGACACGGAAATGTTGAATACTCATACTCTTCCTTTTTCAATATTATTGAAGCATTTATCAGGGTTA
TTGTCTCATGAGCGGATACATATTTGAATGTATTTAGAAAAATAAACAAATAGGGGTTCCGCGCACATTT
CCCCGAAAAGTGCCACCTGACGTCGACGGATCGGGAGATCTCCCGATCCCCTATGGTGCACTCTCAGTAC
AATCTGCTCTGATGCCGCATAGTTAAGCCAGTATCTGCTCCCTGCTTGTGTGTTGGAGGTCGCTGAGTAG
TGCGCGAGCAAAATTTAAGCTACAACAAGGCAAGGCTTGACCGACAATTGCATGAAGAATCTGCTTAGGG
TTAGGCGTTTTGCGCTGCTTCGCGATGTACGGGCCAGATATACGCGTTGACATTGATTATTGACTAGTTA
TTAATAGTAATCAATTACGGGGTCATTAGTTCATAGCCCATATATGGAGTTCCGCGTTACATAACTTACG
GTAAATGGCCCGCCTGGCTGACCGCCCAACGACCCCCGCCCATTGACGTCAATAATGACGTATGTTCCCA
TAGTAACGCCAATAGGGACTTTCCATTGACGTCAATGGGTGGAGTATTTACGGTAAACTGCCCACTTGGC
AGTACATCAAGTGTATCATATGCCAAGTACGCCCCCTATTGACGTCAATGACGGTAAATGGCCCGCCTGG
CATTATGCCCAGTACATGACCTTATGGGACTTTCCTACTTGGCAGTACATCTACGTATTAGTCATCGCTA
TTACCATGGTGATGCGGTTTTGGCAGTACATCAATGGGCGTGGATAGCGGTTTGACTCACGGGGATTTCC
AAGTCTCCACCCCATTGACGTCAATGGGAGTTTGTTTTGGCACCAAAATCAACGGGACTTTCCAAAATGT
CGTAACAACTCCGCCCCATTGACGCAAATGGGCGGTAGGCGTGTACGGTGGGAGGTCTATATAAGCAGAG
CTCTCTGGCTAACTAGAGAACCCACTGCTTACTGGCTTATCGAAATTAATACGACTCACTATAGGGAGAC
CCAAGCTGGCTAGCGCCACCATGTCAAGCTCTTCCTGGCTCCTTCTCAGCCTTGTTGCTGTAACTGCTGC
TCAGTCCACCATTGAGGAACAGGCCAAGACATTTTTGGACAAGTTTAACGCCGAAGCCGAAGACCTGTTC
TATCAAAGTTCACTTGCTTCTTGGAATTATAACACCAATATTACTGAAGAGAATGTCCAAAACATGAATA
ATGCTGGGGACAAATGGTCTGCCTTTTTAAAGGAACAGTCCACAACTGCCCAAATGTATCCACTACAAGA
AATTCAGAATCTCACAGTCAAGCTTCAGCTGCAGGCTCTTCAGCAAAATGGGTCTTCAGTGCTCTCAGAA
GACAAGAGCAAACGGTTGAACACAATTCTAAATACAATGAGCACCATCTACAGTACTGGAAAAGTTTGTA
ACCCAGATAATCCACAAGAATGCTTATTACTTGAACCAGGTTTGAATGAAATAATGGCAAACAGTTTAGA
CTACAATGAGAGGCTCTGGGCTTGGGAAAGCTGGAGATCTGAGGTCGGCAAGCAGCTGAGGCCATTATAT
GAAGAGTATGTGGTCTTGAAAAATGAGATGGCAAGAGCAAATCATTATGAGGACTATGGGGATTATTGGA
GAGGAGACTATGAAGTAAATGGGGTAGATGGCTATGACTACAGCCGCGGCCAGTTGATTGAAGATGTGGA
ACATACCTTTGAAGAGATTAAACCATTATATGAACATCTTCATGCCTATGTGAGGGCAAAGTTGATGAAT
GCCTATCCTTCCTATATCAGTCCAATTGGATGCCTCCCTGCTCATTTGCTTGGTGATATGTGGGGTAGAT
TTTGGACAAATCTGTACTCTTTGACAGTTCCCTTTGGACAGAAACCAAACATAGATGTTACTGATGCAAT
GGTGGACCAGGCCTGGGATGCACAGAGAATATTCAAGGAGGCCGAGAAGTTCTTTGTATCTGTTGGTCTT
CCTAATATGACTCAAGGATTCTGGGAATATTCCATGCTAACGGACCCAGGAAATGTTCAGAAAGCAGTCT
GCCATCCCACAGCTTGGGACCTGGGGAAGGGCGACTTCAGGATTCTTATGTGCACAAAGGTGACAATGGA
CGACTTCCTGACAGCTCATCATGAGATGGGGCATATCCAGTATGATATGGCATATCTTGCACAACCTTTT
CTGCTAAGAAATGGAGCTAATGAAGGATTCCATGAAGCTGTTGGGGAAATCATGTCACTTTCTGCAGCCA
CACCTAAGCATTTAAAATCCATTGGTCTTCTGTCACCCGATTTTCAAGAAGACAATGAAACAGAAATAAA
CTTCCTGCTCAAACAAGCACTCACGATTGTTGGGACTCTGCCATTTACTTACATGTTAGAGAAGTGGAGG
TGGATGGTCTTTAAAGGGGAAATTCCCAAAGACCAGTGGATGAAAAAGTGGTGGGAGATGAAGCGAGAGA
TAGTTGGGGTGGTGGAACCTGTGCCCCATGATGAAACATACTGTGACCCCGCATCTCTGTTCCATGTTTC
TAATGATTACTCATTCATTCGATATTACACAAGGACCCTTTACCAATTCCAGTTTCAAGAAGCACTTTGT
CAAGCAGCTAAACATGAAGGCCCTCTGCACAAATGTGACATCTCAAACTCTACAGAAGCTGGACAGAAAC
TGTTCAATATGCTGAGGCTTGGAAAATCAGAACCCTGGACCCTAGCATTGGAAAATGTTGTAGGAGCAAA
GAACATGAATGTAAGGCCACTGCTCAACTACTTTGAGCCCTTATTTACCTGGCTGAAAGACCAGAACAAG
AATTCTTTTGTGGGATGGAGTACCGACTGGAGTCCATATGCAGACGGATCCGGTGGAGGATCTTGCCATC
CAAGACTTAGTCTCCATCGCCCAGCTCTTGAAGATTTGTTGCTGGGAAGCGAGGCCAATCTCACCTGCAC
ACTGACTGGCCTTAGAGACGCATCCGGCGTCACGTTCACATGGACGCCTAGTTCAGGAAAAAGCGCCGTA
CAGGGGCCACCTGAAAGGGACCTGTGTGGGTGCTATTCAGTTAGTTCTGTCCTGCCTGGATGCGCGGAAC
CGTGGAATCATGGGAAAACTTTTACCTGCACGGCGGCTTATCCAGAAAGCAAAACCCCTCTCACGGCGAC
CCTTAGCAAGAGCGGAAATACTTTTCGGCCAGAAGTTCACTTGTTGCCTCCGCCGAGCGAGGAATTGGCA
CTTAATGAGCTCGTTACCCTCACTTGCCTTGCACGAGGGTTCTCTCCTAAGGATGTGCTCGTTCGATGGT
TGCAGGGCTCACAGGAACTTCCTAGGGAGAAATACTTGACCTGGGCCTCTAGACAGGAACCGTCTCAAGG
CACCACAACATTTGCGGTTACAAGTATCTTGCGCGTAGCAGCTGAGGACTGGAAGAAGGGTGACACCTTT
TCCTGTATGGTTGGACATGAGGCCCTGCCACTTGCATTTACCCAGAAAACTATAGATAGGCTTGCTGGGA
AGCCCACGCACGTCAACGTCAGTGTGGTAATGGCCGAAGTGGATGGTACATGTTACTGATAACTCGAG
