>Addgene plasmid #145159 | pcDNA3-sACE2v4-Fc(IgA1) | addgene partial sequence | sequence record 288227 | BGH-rev 5'-TAGAAGGCACAGTCGAGG-3'
CTAGACTCGAGTTATCAGTAACATGTACCATCCACTTCGGCCATTACCACACTGACGTTGACGTGCGTGG
GCTTCCCAGCAAGCCTATCTATAGTTTTCTGGGTAAATGCAAGTGGCAGGGCCTCATGTCCAACCATACA
GGAAAAGGTGTCACCCTTCTTCCAGTCCTCAGCTGCTACGCGCAAGATACTTGTAACCGCAAATGTTGTG
GTGCCTTGAGACGGTTCCTGTCTAGAGGCCCAGGTCAAGTATTTCTCCCTAGGAAGTTCCTGTGAGCCCT
GCAACCATCGAACGAGCACATCCTTAGGAGAGAACCCTCGTGCAAGGCAAGTGAGGGTAACGAGCTCATT
AAGTGCCAATTCCTCGCTCGGCGGAGGCAACAAGTGAACTTCTGGCCGAAAAGTATTTCCGCTCTTGCTA
AGGGTCGCCGTGAGAGGGGTTTTGCTTTCTGGATAAGCCGCCGTGCAGGTAAAAGTTTTCCCATGATTCC
ACGGTTCCGCGCATCCAGGCAGGACAGAACTAACTGAATAGCACCCACACAGGTCCCTTTCAGGTGGCCC
CTGTACGGCGCTTTTTCCTGAACTAGGCGTCCATGTGAACGTGACGCCGGATGCGTCTCTAAGGCCAGTC
AGTGTGCAGGTGAGATTGGCCTCGCTTCCCAGCAACAAATCTTCAAGAGCTGGGCGATGGAGACTAAGTC
TTGGATGGCAAGATCCTCCACCGGATCCGTCTGCATATGGACTCCAGTCGGTACTCCATCCCACAAAAGA
ATTCTTGTTCTGGTCTTTCAGCCAGGTAAATAAGGGCTCAAAGTAGTTGAGCAGTGGCCTTACATTCATG
TTCTTTGCTCCTACAACATTTTCCAATGCTAGGGTCCAGGGTTCTGATTTTCCAAGCCTCAGCATATTGA
ACAGTTTCTGTCCAGCTTCTGTAGAGTTTGAGATGTCACATTTGTGCAGAGGGCCTTCATGTTTAGCTGC
TTGACAAAGTGCTTCTTGAAAC
