>Addgene plasmid #145159 | pcDNA3-sACE2v4-Fc(IgA1) | addgene partial sequence | sequence record 288230 | T7 5'-TAATACGACTCACTATAGGG-3'
GCTCTTCCTGGCTCCTTCTCAGCCTTGTTGCTGTAACTGCTGCTCAGTCCACCATTGAGGAACAGGCCAA
GACATTTTTGGACAAGTTTAACGCCGAAGCCGAAGACCTGTTCTATCAAAGTTCACTTGCTTCTTGGAAT
TATAACACCAATATTACTGAAGAGAATGTCCAAAACATGAATAATGCTGGGGACAAATGGTCTGCCTTTT
TAAAGGAACAGTCCACAACTGCCCAAATGTATCCACTACAAGAAATTCAGAATCTCACAGTCAAGCTTCA
GCTGCAGGCTCTTCAGCAAAATGGGTCTTCAGTGCTCTCAGAAGACAAGAGCAAACGGTTGAACACAATT
CTAAATACAATGAGCACCATCTACAGTACTGGAAAAGTTTGTAACCCAGATAATCCACAAGAATGCTTAT
TACTTGAACCAGGTTTGAATGAAATAATGGCAAACAGTTTAGACTACAATGAGAGGCTCTGGGCTTGGGA
AAGCTGGAGATCTGAGGTCGGCAAGCAGCTGAGGCCATTATATGAAGAGTATGTGGTCTTGAAAAATGAG
ATGGCAAGAGCAAATCATTATGAGGACTATGGGGATTATTGGAGAGGAGACTATGAAGTAAATGGGGTAG
ATGGCTATGACTACAGCCGCGGCCAGTTGATTGAAGATGTGGAACATACCTTTGAAGAGATTAAACCATT
ATATGAACATCTTCATGCCTATGTGAGGGCAAAGTTGATGAATGCCTATCCTTCCTATATCAGTCCAATT
GGATGCCTCCCTGCTCATTTGCTTGGTGATATGTGG
